Addgene plasmid #144789: TFORF3313
Purpose: Lentiviral vector for overexpressing transcription factor ORFs with unique 24-bp barcodes. Barcodes facilitate identification of transcription factors in pooled screens.
Depositing lab: Feng Zhang. Depositing organization: Broad Institute. Publication: A transcription factor atlas of directed differentiation. Joung J, Ma S, Tay T, Geiger-Schuller KR, Kirchgatterer PC, Verdine VK, Guo B, Arias-Garcia MA, Allen WE, Singh A, Kuksenko O, Abudayyeh OO, Gootenberg JS, Fu Z, Macrae RK, Buenrostro JD, Regev A, Zhang F. Cell. 2023 Jan 5;186(1):209-229.e26. doi: 10.1016/j.cell.2022.11.026. PubMed 36608654.
Backbone
  Vector backbone: pLX_TRC317
  Backbone manufacturer: Broad Institute Genetic Perturbation Platform
  Backbone size w/o insert (bp): 8264
  Vector type: Mammalian Expression, Lentiviral
  Selectable markers: Puromycin
Growth in bacteria
  Bacterial resistance: Ampicillin, 100 μg/mL
  Growth temperature: 37°C
  Growth strain: NEB Stable
  Copy number: High Copy
Gene/Insert
  Gene/Insert name: ZBTB25
  Species: H. sapiens (human)
  Insert size (bp): 1511
  Entrez Gene: ZBTB25 (a.k.a. C14orf51, KUP, ZNF46)
  Promoter: EF1a
  Tag / fusion protein: V5 (C terminal on insert)
  Cloning method: Gateway Cloning
  Sequencing primers: 5′ GGGTGGAGACTGAAGTTAGGCCAG; 3′ CACATAGCGTAAAAGGAGCAACATAG
Resource information
  A portion of this plasmid was derived from a plasmid made by: Broad Institute Genetic Perturbation Platform
Terms and licenses: Academic/Nonprofit Terms; Industry Terms: Not Available to Industry
Depositor comments: NM_001304507.1 Please test multiple small colonies in case of plasmid recombination. To make this collection available in a timely manner, a portion of this collection was not fully sequenced by Addgene. If an Addgene verified full plasmid sequence is not available, please contact us prior to placing an order to request the full sequence.
How to cite: TFORF3313 was a gift from Feng Zhang (Addgene plasmid # 144789 ; http://n2t.net/addgene:144789 ; RRID:Addgene_144789)
