[The description below was written by a language model from this plasmid's Addgene catalogue record and pLannotate feature annotations shown in this document.]
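Description:
TFORF3313 is a third-generation-style, self-inactivating lentiviral expression plasmid built on the pLX_TRC317 backbone and carrying the human transcription factor ZBTB25 (also known as KUP, ZNF46 or C14orf51). It belongs to a barcoded collection of transcription factor ORFs designed for pooled overexpression screens. In bacteria it is maintained through a high-copy ColE1/pUC-type origin and selected with ampicillin via the β-lactamase gene; an f1 origin and remnants of a lac/T7/T3 cloning region are also present in the backbone. The depositor notes that the plasmid can recombine during propagation, a common issue with LTR-containing vectors.

The viral genome is driven by an RSV promoter fused to a truncated HIV-1 5' LTR, followed by the Ψ packaging signal, a partial gag sequence and the RRE for Rev-dependent nuclear export. It ends in a ΔU3 3' LTR, which leaves the integrated provirus without LTR promoter activity. Within this unit, SV40 early promoter sequences lie upstream of a puromycin N-acetyltransferase gene for selecting transduced mammalian cells, and a cPPT/CTS element aids nuclear import. The strong constitutive EF-1α promoter then expresses the ZBTB25 ORF, which was introduced by Gateway recombination and is flanked by attB1 and attB2 sites, with a C-terminal V5 epitope tag for detection. A WPRE downstream enhances transcript stability and expression. The record describes a unique 24-bp barcode associated with each ORF, which allows the transcription factor to be identified by sequencing in pooled experiments. The feature table does not annotate the barcode explicitly, so its exact position is not stated. Typical use is packaging into lentivirus for stable ZBTB25 overexpression, for example in directed-differentiation screens.
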