Features (pLannotate 1.2.2; 34 found; start..end, strand, type, name):
      1..1179    +  promoter       EF-1α promoter: strong constitutive promoter for human elongation factor EF-1α
   1200..1217    +  protein_bind   attB1 (fragment): mutant version of attB; core recombination site for the Gateway® BP reaction BP Clonase™
   1223..2527    +  CDS            ZBTB25: ZBT25_HUMAN - Also known as C14orf51, KUP, ZNF46. Experimental evidence at protein level: Swiss-Prot protein existence level 1. May be involved in transcriptional regulation. From Homo sapiens (Human).
   2529..2553    -  protein_bind   attB2: mutant version of attB; recombination site for the Gateway® BP reaction BP Clonase™
   2561..2602    +  CDS            V5 tag: epitope tag from simian virus 5
   2618..2671    +  promoter       U6 promoter (fragment): RNA polymerase III promoter for human U6 snRNA
   2713..3301    +  misc_feature   WPRE: woodchuck hepatitis virus posttranscriptional regulatory element
   3352..3371    +  misc_feature   cPPT/CTS (fragment): central polypurine tract and central termination sequence of HIV-1
   3373..3606    +  LTR            3' LTR (ΔU3): self-inactivating 3' long terminal repeat (LTR) from HIV-1
   3684..3805    +  polyA_signal   SV40 poly(A) signal: SV40 polyadenylation signal
   3845..3980    +  rep_origin     SV40 ori: SV40 origin of replication
   4001..4019    -  promoter       T7 promoter: promoter for bacteriophage T7 RNA polymerase
   4027..4182    +  CDS            lacZα (fragment): LacZα fragment of β-galactosidase; lacZ fragment
   4187..4615    +  rep_origin     f1 ori (sequence partly withheld): f1 bacteriophage origin of replication; arrow indicates direction of (+) strand synthesis
   4668..4772    +  promoter       AmpR promoter: bla
   4773..5633    +  CDS            AmpR: β-lactamase; bla; confers resistance to ampicillin, carbenicillin, and related antibiotics
   5804..6392    +  rep_origin     ori: high-copy-number ColE1/pMB1/pBR322/pUC origin of replication
   6575..6667    +  CDS            lacI (fragment): lac repressor; lacI; The lac repressor binds to the lac operator to inhibit transcription in E. coli. This inhibition can be relieved by adding lactose or isopropyl-β-D-thiogalactopyranoside (IPTG).
   6680..6701    +  protein_bind   CAP binding site: CAP binding activates transcription in the presence of cAMP. E. coli catabolite activator protein
   6716..6746    +  promoter       lac promoter: promoter for the E. coli lac operon
   6754..6770    +  protein_bind   lac operator: The lac repressor binds to the lac operator to inhibit transcription in E. coli. This inhibition can be relieved by adding lactose or isopropyl-β-D-thiogalactopyranoside (IPTG). lac repressor encoded by lacI
   6815..6833    +  promoter       T3 promoter: promoter for bacteriophage T3 RNA polymerase
   6861..7087    +  promoter       RSV promoter: Rous sarcoma virus enhancer/promoter
   7088..7268    +  LTR            5' LTR (truncated): truncated 5' long terminal repeat (LTR) from HIV-1
   7315..7440    +  misc_feature   HIV-1 Ψ: packaging signal of human immunodeficiency virus type 1
   7424..7787    +  CDS            HIV-1 gag (fragment): gag protein from human immunodeficiency virus 1; gag
   7933..8166    +  misc_feature   RRE: The Rev response element (RRE) of HIV-1 allows for Rev-dependent mRNA export from the nucleus to the cytoplasm.
   8543..8569    +  CDS            Rev (fragment): human immunodeficiency virus 1 (HIV-1) Rev protein; rev; enhances nuclear export of unspliced and incompletely spliced viral mRNAs
   8576..8599    +  promoter       SV40 promoter (fragment): SV40 early promoter
   8600..8671    +  promoter       SV40 promoter (fragment): SV40 enhancer and early promoter
   8695..8830    +  rep_origin     SV40 ori: SV40 origin of replication
   8876..9472    +  CDS            PuroR (fragment): puromycin N-acetyltransferase; pac from Streptomyces; confers resistance to puromycin
   9521..9638    +  misc_feature   cPPT/CTS: central polypurine tract and central termination sequence of HIV-1
   9703..9769    +  CDS            small t antigen (fragment): SV40 (simian virus 40) small t antigen
>Addgene plasmid #144789 | TFORF3313 | addgene full sequence | sequence record 353333 | Addgene NGS Result
GGCTCCGGTGCCCGTCAGTGGGCAGAGCGCACATCGCCCACAGTCCCCGAGAAGTTGGGGGGAGGGGTCG
GCAATTGAACCGGTGCCTAGAGAAGGTGGCGCGGGGTAAACTGGGAAAGTGATGTCGTGTACTGGCTCCG
CCTTTTTCCCGAGGGTGGGGGAGAACCGTATATAAGTGCAGTAGTCGCCGTGAACGTTCTTTTTCGCAAC
GGGTTTGCCGCCAGAACACAGGTAAGTGCCGTGTGTGGTTCCCGCGGGCCTGGCCTCTTTACGGGTTATG
GCCCTTGCGTGCCTTGAATTACTTCCACCTGGCTGCAGTACGTGATTCTTGATCCCGAGCTTCGGGTTGG
AAGTGGGTGGGAGAGTTCGAGGCCTTGCGCTTAAGGAGCCCCTTCGCCTCGTGCTTGAGTTGAGGCCTGG
CCTGGGCGCTGGGGCCGCCGCGTGCGAATCTGGTGGCACCTTCGCGCCTGTCTCGCTGCTTTCGATAAGT
CTCTAGCCATTTAAAATTTTTGATGACCTGCTGCGACGCTTTTTTTCTGGCAAGATAGTCTTGTAAATGC
GGGCCAAGATCTGCACACTGGTATTTCGGTTTTTGGGGCCGCGGGCGGCGACGGGGCCCGTGCGTCCCAG
CGCACATGTTCGGCGAGGCGGGGCCTGCGAGCGCGGCCACCGAGAATCGGACGGGGGTAGTCTCAAGCTG
GCCGGCCTGCTCTGGTGCCTGGCCTCGCGCCGCCGTGTATCGCCCCGCCCTGGGCGGCAAGGCTGGCCCG
GTCGGCACCAGTTGCGTGAGCGGAAAGATGGCCGCTTCCCGGCCCTGCTGCAGGGAGCTCAAAATGGAGG
ACGCGGCGCTCGGGAGAGCGGGCGGGTGAGTCACCCACACAAAGGAAAAGGGCCTTTCCGTCCTCAGCCG
TCGCTTCATGTGACTCCACGGAGTACCGGGCGCCGTCCAGGCACCTCGATTAGTTCTCGAGCTTTTGGAG
TACGTCGTCTTTAGGTTGGGGGGAGGGGTTTTATGCGATGGAGTTTCCCCACACTGAGTGGGTGGAGACT
GAAGTTAGGCCAGCTTGGCACTTGATGTAATTCTCCTTGGAATTTGCCCTTTTTGAGTTTGGATCTTGGT
TCATTCTCAAGCCTCAGACAGTGGTTCAAAGTTTTTTTCTTCCATTTCAGGTGTCGTGAGGCTAGCATCG
ATTGATCAACAAGTTTGTACAAAAAAGTTGGCATGGACACTGCCAGCCATAGCCTTGTTCTTCTCCAGCA
GCTGAACATGCAGCGAGAATTTGGTTTTCTGTGTGATTGCACAGTTGCAATTGGAGATGTTTACTTCAAA
GCCCACAGAGCAGTGCTTGCTGCTTTTTCTAACTATTTCAAGATGATATTTATTCACCAAACAAGTGAAT
GCATAAAAATACAACCAACTGACATCCAACCTGACATATTCAGCTATTTGTTGCACATTATGTACACGGG
GAAAGGGCCAAAACAGATTGTGGATCATAGTCGTTTGGAGGAAGGGATTCGATTTCTTCACGCCGACTAC
CTTTCTCACATTGCAACTGAAATGAATCAAGTGTTCTCACCAGAGACTGTGCAGTCCTCAAATTTATATG
GCATTCAGATCTCAACAACCCAAAAAACAGTTGTCAAACAAGGACTGGAGGTCAAAGAAGCTCCTTCCAG
TAACAGTGGAAACAGAGCTGCTGTCCAGGGTGACCACCCCCAGTTGCAGTTGTCTCTTGCTATTGGTCTG
GATGATGGCACTGCAGACCAGCAGAGGGCCTGTCCTGCCACCCAGGCCCTGGAGGAGCACCAGAAGCCCC
CAGTTTCCATCAAGCAGGAGAGATGTGACCCAGAATCTGTGATCTCCCAGAGCCACCCCTCACCCTCATC
AGAGGTGACAGGCCCCACTTTTACTGAAAACAGTGTCAAAATACACTTATGCCATTACTGTGGGGAACGT
TTTGATTCCCGTAGTAACCTAAGGCAACATCTCCATACACATGTGTCTGGATCCCTGCCATTCGGTGTCC
CTGCTTCCATTCTGGAAAGTAATGACCTTGGTGAAGTGCATCCCCTTAATGAAAACAGCGAGGCCCTTGA
ATGCCGCAGGCTCAGCTCCTTCATTGTTAAGGAGAATGAACAGCAGCCAGACCACACCAACCGGGGTACC
ACAGAGCCTTTGCAGATCAGTCAAGTATCTTTGATCTCCAAAGACACAGAGCCAGTAGAATTAAACTGTA
ATTTTTCTTTTTCAAGGAAAAGAAAAATGAGCTGTACCATCTGTGGTCATAAATTCCCTCGAAAGAGCCA
ATTGTTGGAACACATGTATACACACAAAGGTAAATCTTACAGATATAACCGATGCCAAAGGTTTGGTAAT
GCATTGGCCCAGAGATTTCAGCCATACTGTGACAGCTGGTCTGATGTCTCCCTGAAAAGTTCTCGCTTGT
CACAAGAACACTTAGACTTGCCTTGTGCCTTAGAGTCAGAGCTCACACAAGAAAATGTGGATACTATCCT
AGTTGAGTACCCAACTTTCTTGTACAAAGTGGTTGATATCGGTAAGCCTATCCCTAACCCTCTCCTCGGT
CTCGATTCTACGTAGTAATGAACTAGTCCGTAACTTGAAAGTATTTCGATTTCTTGGCTTTATATATCTT
GTGGAAAGGACGACAGCGCAGAGCACTAAGCAGGTTGACGCGTTAAGTCGACAATCAACCTCTGGATTAC
AAAATTTGTGAAAGATTGACTGGTATTCTTAACTATGTTGCTCCTTTTACGCTATGTGGATACGCTGCTT
TAATGCCTTTGTATCATGCTATTGCTTCCCGTATGGCTTTCATTTTCTCCTCCTTGTATAAATCCTGGTT
GCTGTCTCTTTATGAGGAGTTGTGGCCCGTTGTCAGGCAACGTGGCGTGGTGTGCACTGTGTTTGCTGAC
GCAACCCCCACTGGTTGGGGCATTGCCACCACCTGTCAGCTCCTTTCCGGGACTTTCGCTTTCCCCCTCC
CTATTGCCACGGCGGAACTCATCGCCGCCTGCCTTGCCCGCTGCTGGACAGGGGCTCGGCTGTTGGGCAC
TGACAATTCCGTGGTGTTGTCGGGGAAATCATCGTCCTTTCCTTGGCTGCTCGCCTGTGTTGCCACCTGG
ATTCTGCGCGGGACGTCCTTCTGCTACGTCCCTTCGGCCCTCAATCCAGCGGACCTTCCTTCCCGCGGCC
TGCTGCCGGCTCTGCGGCCTCTTCCGCGTCTTCGCCTTCGCCCTCAGACGAGTCGGATCTCCCTTTGGGC
CGCCTCCCCGCGTCGACTTTAAGACCAATGACTTACAAGGCAGCTGTAGATCTTAGCCACTTTTTAAAAG
AAAAGGGGGGACTGGAAGGGCTAATTCACTCCCAACGAAGACAAGATCTGCTTTTTGCTTGTACTGGGTC
TCTCTGGTTAGACCAGATCTGAGCCTGGGAGCTCTCTGGCTAACTAGGGAACCCACTGCTTAAGCCTCAA
TAAAGCTTGCCTTGAGTGCTTCAAGTAGTGTGTGCCCGTCTGTTGTGTGACTCTGGTAACTAGAGATCCC
TCAGACCCTTTTAGTCAGTGTGGAAAATCTCTAGCAGTACGTATAGTAGTTCATGTCATCTTATTATTCA
GTATTTATAACTTGCAAAGAAATGAATATCAGAGAGTGAGAGGAACTTGTTTATTGCAGCTTATAATGGT
TACAAATAAAGCAATAGCATCACAAATTTCACAAATAAAGCATTTTTTTCACTGCATTCTAGTTGTGGTT
TGTCCAAACTCATCAATGTATCTTATCATGTCTGGCTCTAGCTATCCCGCCCCTAACTCCGCCCATCCCG
CCCCTAACTCCGCCCAGTTCCGCCCATTCTCCGCCCCATGGCTGACTAATTTTTTTTATTTATGCAGAGG
CCGAGGCCGCCTCGGCCTCTGAGCTATTCCAGAAGTAGTGAGGAGGCTTTTTTGGAGGCCTAGGGACGTA
CCCAATTCGCCCTATAGTGAGTCGTATTACGCGCGCTCACTGGCCGTCGTTTTACAACGTCGTGACTGGG
AAAACCCTGGCGTTACCCAACTTAATCGCCTTGCAGCACATCCCCCTTTCGCCAGCTGGCGTAATAGCGA
AGAGGCCCGCACCGATCGCCCTTCCCAACAGTTGCGCAGCCTGAATGGCGAATGGG
[124 nt withheld, positions 4187-4310]
C
[91 nt withheld, positions 4312-4402]
A
[49 nt withheld, positions 4404-4452]
CCTTTGACGTTGGAGTCCACGTTCTTT
[37 nt withheld, positions 4480-4516]
ACCCTATCTCGGTCTATTCTTTTGATTTATAAGGGATTTTGCCGATTTCGGCCTATTGGTTAAAAAATGA
GCTGATTTAACAAAAATTTAACGCGAATTTTAACAAAATATTAACGCTTACAATTTAGGTGGCACTTTTC
GGGGAAATGTGCGCGGAACCCCTATTTGTTTATTTTTCTAAATACATTCAAATATGTATCCGCTCATGAG
ACAATAACCCTGATAAATGCTTCAATAATATTGAAAAAGGAAGAGTATGAGTATTCAACATTTCCGTGTC
GCCCTTATTCCCTTTTTTGCGGCATTTTGCCTTCCTGTTTTTGCTCACCCAGAAACGCTGGTGAAAGTAA
AAGATGCTGAAGATCAGTTGGGTGCACGAGTGGGTTACATCGAACTGGATCTCAACAGCGGTAAGATCCT
TGAGAGTTTTCGCCCCGAAGAACGTTTTCCAATGATGAGCACTTTTAAAGTTCTGCTATGTGGCGCGGTA
TTATCCCGTATTGACGCCGGGCAAGAGCAACTCGGTCGCCGCATACACTATTCTCAGAATGACTTGGTTG
AGTACTCACCAGTCACAGAAAAGCATCTTACGGATGGCATGACAGTAAGAGAATTATGCAGTGCTGCCAT
AACCATGAGTGATAACACTGCGGCCAACTTACTTCTGACAACGATCGGAGGACCGAAGGAGCTAACCGCT
TTTTTGCACAACATGGGGGATCATGTAACTCGCCTTGATCGTTGGGAACCGGAGCTGAATGAAGCCATAC
CAAACGACGAGCGTGACACCACGATGCCTGTAGCAATGGCAACAACGTTGCGCAAACTATTAACTGGCGA
ACTACTTACTCTAGCTTCCCGGCAACAATTAATAGACTGGATGGAGGCGGATAAAGTTGCAGGACCACTT
CTGCGCTCGGCCCTTCCGGCTGGCTGGTTTATTGCTGATAAATCTGGAGCCGGTGAGCGTGGGTCTCGCG
GTATCATTGCAGCACTGGGGCCAGATGGTAAGCCCTCCCGTATCGTAGTTATCTACACGACGGGGAGTCA
GGCAACTATGGATGAACGAAATAGACAGATCGCTGAGATAGGTGCCTCACTGATTAAGCATTGGTAACTG
TCAGACCAAGTTTACTCATATATACTTTAGATTGATTTAAAACTTCATTTTTAATTTAAAAGGATCTAGG
TGAAGATCCTTTTTGATAATCTCATGACCAAAATCCCTTAACGTGAGTTTTCGTTCCACTGAGCGTCAGA
CCCCGTAGAAAAGATCAAAGGATCTTCTTGAGATCCTTTTTTTCTGCGCGTAATCTGCTGCTTGCAAACA
AAAAAACCACCGCTACCAGCGGTGGTTTGTTTGCCGGATCAAGAGCTACCAACTCTTTTTCCGAAGGTAA
CTGGCTTCAGCAGAGCGCAGATACCAAATACTGTTCTTCTAGTGTAGCCGTAGTTAGGCCACCACTTCAA
GAACTCTGTAGCACCGCCTACATACCTCGCTCTGCTAATCCTGTTACCAGTGGCTGCTGCCAGTGGCGAT
AAGTCGTGTCTTACCGGGTTGGACTCAAGACGATAGTTACCGGATAAGGCGCAGCGGTCGGGCTGAACGG
GGGGTTCGTGCACACAGCCCAGCTTGGAGCGAACGACCTACACCGAACTGAGATACCTACAGCGTGAGCT
ATGAGAAAGCGCCACGCTTCCCGAAGGGAGAAAGGCGGACAGGTATCCGGTAAGCGGCAGGGTCGGAACA
GGAGAGCGCACGAGGGAGCTTCCAGGGGGAAACGCCTGGTATCTTTATAGTCCTGTCGGGTTTCGCCACC
TCTGACTTGAGCGTCGATTTTTGTGATGCTCGTCAGGGGGGCGGAGCCTATGGAAAAACGCCAGCAACGC
GGCCTTTTTACGGTTCCTGGCCTTTTGCTGGCCTTTTGCTCACATGTTCTTTCCTGCGTTATCCCCTGAT
TCTGTGGATAACCGTATTACCGCCTTTGAGTGAGCTGATACCGCTCGCCGCAGCCGAACGACCGAGCGCA
GCGAGTCAGTGAGCGAGGAAGCGGAAGAGCGCCCAATACGCAAACCGCCTCTCCCCGCGCGTTGGCCGAT
TCATTAATGCAGCTGGCACGACAGGTTTCCCGACTGGAAAGCGGGCAGTGAGCGCAACGCAATTAATGTG
AGTTAGCTCACTCATTAGGCACCCCAGGCTTTACACTTTATGCTTCCGGCTCGTATGTTGTGTGGAATTG
TGAGCGGATAACAATTTCACACAGGAAACAGCTATGACCATGATTACGCCAAGCGCGCAATTAACCCTCA
CTAAAGGGAACAAAAGCTGGAGCTGCAAGCTTAATGTAGTCTTATGCAATACTCTTGTAGTCTTGCAACA
TGGTAACGATGAGTTAGCAACATGCCTTACAAGGAGAGAAAAAGCACCGTGCATGCCGATTGGTGGAAGT
AAGGTGGTACGATCGTGCCTTATTAGGAAGGCAACAGACGGGTCTGACATGGATTGGACGAACCACTGAA
TTGCCGCATTGCAGAGATATTGTATTTAAGTGCCTAGCTCGATACATAAACGGGTCTCTCTGGTTAGACC
AGATCTGAGCCTGGGAGCTCTCTGGCTAACTAGGGAACCCACTGCTTAAGCCTCAATAAAGCTTGCCTTG
AGTGCTTCAAGTAGTGTGTGCCCGTCTGTTGTGTGACTCTGGTAACTAGAGATCCCTCAGACCCTTTTAG
TCAGTGTGGAAAATCTCTAGCAGTGGCGCCCGAACAGGGACTTGAAAGCGAAAGGGAAACCAGAGGAGCT
CTCTCGACGCAGGACTCGGCTTGCTGAAGCGCGCACGGCAAGAGGCGAGGGGCGGCGACTGGTGAGTACG
CCAAAAATTTTGACTAGCGGAGGCTAGAAGGAGAGAGATGGGTGCGAGAGCGTCAGTATTAAGCGGGGGA
GAATTAGATCGCGATGGGAAAAAATTCGGTTAAGGCCAGGGGGAAAGAAAAAATATAAATTAAAACATAT
AGTATGGGCAAGCAGGGAGCTAGAACGATTCGCAGTTAATCCTGGCCTGTTAGAAACATCAGAAGGCTGT
AGACAAATACTGGGACAGCTACAACCATCCCTTCAGACAGGATCAGAAGAACTTAGATCATTATATAATA
CAGTAGCAACCCTCTATTGTGTGCATCAAAGGATAGAGATAAAAGACACCAAGGAAGCTTTAGACAAGAT
AGAGGAAGAGCAAAACAAAAGTAAGACCACCGCACAGCAAGCGGCCGCTGATCTTCAGACCTGGAGGAGG
AGATATGAGGGACAATTGGAGAAGTGAATTATATAAATATAAAGTAGTAAAAATTGAACCATTAGGAGTA
GCACCCACCAAGGCAAAGAGAAGAGTGGTGCAGAGAGAAAAAAGAGCAGTGGGAATAGGAGCTTTGTTCC
TTGGGTTCTTGGGAGCAGCAGGAAGCACTATGGGCGCAGCGTCAATGACGCTGACGGTACAGGCCAGACA
ATTATTGTCTGGTATAGTGCAGCAGCAGAACAATTTGCTGAGGGCTATTGAGGCGCAACAGCATCTGTTG
CAACTCACAGTCTGGGGCATCAAGCAGCTCCAGGCAAGAATCCTGGCTGTGGAAAGATACCTAAAGGATC
AACAGCTCCTGGGGATTTGGGGTTGCTCTGGAAAACTCATTTGCACCACTGCTGTGCCTTGGAATGCTAG
TTGGAGTAATAAATCTCTGGAACAGATTTGGAATCACACGACCTGGATGGAGTGGGACAGAGAAATTAAC
AATTACACAAGCTTAATACACTCCTTAATTGAAGAATCGCAAAACCAGCAAGAAAAGAATGAACAAGAAT
TATTGGAATTAGATAAATGGGCAAGTTTGTGGAATTGGTTTAACATAACAAATTGGCTGTGGTATATAAA
ATTATTCATAATGATAGTAGGAGGCTTGGTAGGTTTAAGAATAGTTTTTGCTGTACTTTCTATAGTGAAT
AGAGTTAGGCAGGGATATTCACCATTATCGTTTCAGACCCACCTCCCAACCCCGAGGGGACCCATGCATT
GCATCTCAATTAGTCAGCAACCAGGTGTGGAAAGTCCCCAGGCTCCCCAGCAGGCAGAAGTATGCAAAGC
ATGCGTCTCAATTAGTCAGCAACCATAGTCCCGCCCCTAACTCCGCCCATCCCGCCCCTAACTCCGCCCA
GTTCCGCCCATTCTCCGCCCCATGGCTGACTAATTTTTTTTATTTATGCAGAGGCCGAGGCCGCCTCGGC
CTCTGAGCTATTCCAGAAGTAGTGAGGAGGCTTTTTTGGAGGCCTAGGCTTTTGCAAAAAGCTTTCTAGA
GGTACCACCGGAGCTTACCATGACCGAGTACAAGCCCACGGTGCGCCTCGCCACCCGCGACGACGTCCCC
AGGGCCGTACGCACCCTCGCCGCCGCGTTCGCCGACTACCCCGCCACGCGCCACACCGTCGATCCGGACC
GCCACATCGAGCGGGTCACCGAGCTGCAAGAACTCTTCCTCACGCGCGTCGGGCTCGACATCGGCAAGGT
GTGGGTCGCGGACGACGGCGCCGCCGTGGCGGTCTGGACCACGCCGGAGAGCGTCGAAGCGGGGGCGGTG
TTCGCCGAGATCGGCCCGCGCATGGCCGAGTTGAGCGGTTCCCGGCTGGCCGCGCAGCAACAGATGGAAG
GCCTCCTGGCGCCGCACCGGCCCAAGGAGCCCGCGTGGTTCCTGGCCACCGTCGGCGTCTCGCCCGACCA
CCAGGGCAAGGGTCTGGGCAGCGCCGTCGTGCTCCCCGGAGTGGAGGCGGCCGAGCGCGCCGGGGTGCCC
GCCTTCCTGGAGACCTCCGCGCCCCGCAACCTCCCCTTCTACGAGCGGCTCGGCTTCACCGTCACCGCCG
ACGTCGAGGTGCCCGAAGGACCGCGCACCTGGTGCATGACCCGCAAGCCCGGTGCCAGTTAACGAATTCT
AGATCTTGAGACAAATGGCAGTATTCATCCACAATTTTAAAAGAAAAGGGGGGATTGGGGGGTACAGTGC
AGGGGAAAGAATAGTAGACATAATAGCAACAGACATACAAACTAAAGAATTACAAAAACAAATTACAAAA
ATTCAAAATTTTCGGGTTTATTACAGGGACAGCAGAGATCCACTTTGGCGCCGGCTCGAGGCCTGCAGGT
GCAAAGATGGATAAAGTTTTAAACAGAGAGGAATCTTTGCAGCTAATGGACCTTCTAGGTCTTGAAAGGA
GTGGGAATT
