>Addgene plasmid #144789 | TFORF3313 | depositor partial sequence | sequence record 286482 | Insert
ATCGATTGATCAACAAGTTTGTACAAAAAAGTTGGCATGGACACTGCCAGCCATAGCCTTGTTCTTCTCC
AGCAGCTGAACATGCAGCGAGAATTTGGTTTTCTGTGTGATTGCACAGTTGCAATTGGAGATGTTTACTT
CAAAGCCCACAGAGCAGTGCTTGCTGCTTTTTCTAACTATTTCAAGATGATATTTATTCACCAAACAAGT
GAATGCATAAAAATACAACCAACTGACATCCAACCTGACATATTCAGCTATTTGTTGCACATTATGTACA
CGGGGAAAGGGCCAAAACAGATTGTGGATCATAGTCGTTTGGAGGAAGGGATTCGATTTCTTCACGCCGA
CTACCTTTCTCACATTGCAACTGAAATGAATCAAGTGTTCTCACCAGAGACTGTGCAGTCCTCAAATTTA
TATGGCATTCAGATCTCAACAACCCAAAAAACAGTTGTCAAACAAGGACTGGAGGTCAAAGAAGCTCCTT
CCAGTAACAGTGGAAACAGAGCTGCTGTCCAGGGTGACCACCCCCAGTTGCAGTTGTCTCTTGCTATTGG
TCTGGATGATGGCACTGCAGACCAGCAGAGGGCCTGTCCTGCCACCCAGGCCCTGGAGGAGCACCAGAAG
CCCCCAGTTTCCATCAAGCAGGAGAGATGTGACCCAGAATCTGTGATCTCCCAGAGCCACCCCTCACCCT
CATCAGAGGTGACAGGCCCCACTTTTACTGAAAACAGTGTCAAAATACACTTATGCCATTACTGTGGGGA
ACGTTTTGATTCCCGTAGTAACCTAAGGCAACATCTCCATACACATGTGTCTGGATCCCTGCCATTCGGT
GTCCCTGCTTCCATTCTGGAAAGTAATGACCTTGGTGAAGTGCATCCCCTTAATGAAAACAGCGAGGCCC
TTGAATGCCGCAGGCTCAGCTCCTTCATTGTTAAGGAGAATGAACAGCAGCCAGACCACACCAACCGGGG
TACCACAGAGCCTTTGCAGATCAGTCAAGTATCTTTGATCTCCAAAGACACAGAGCCAGTAGAATTAAAC
TGTAATTTTTCTTTTTCAAGGAAAAGAAAAATGAGCTGTACCATCTGTGGTCATAAATTCCCTCGAAAGA
GCCAATTGTTGGAACACATGTATACACACAAAGGTAAATCTTACAGATATAACCGATGCCAAAGGTTTGG
TAATGCATTGGCCCAGAGATTTCAGCCATACTGTGACAGCTGGTCTGATGTCTCCCTGAAAAGTTCTCGC
TTGTCACAAGAACACTTAGACTTGCCTTGTGCCTTAGAGTCAGAGCTCACACAAGAAAATGTGGATACTA
TCCTAGTTGAGTACCCAACTTTCTTGTACAAAGTGGTTGATATCGGTAAGCCTATCCCTAACCCTCTCCT
CGGTCTCGATTCTACGTAGTAATGAACTAGTCCGTAACTTGAAAGTATTTCGATTTCTTGGCTTTATATA
TCTTGTGGAAAGGACGACAGCGCAGAGCACTAAGCAGGTTG
