>Addgene plasmid #144789 | TFORF3313 | depositor partial sequence | sequence record 286483 | Barcode
CAGCGCAGAGCACTAAGCAGGTTG
